>Addgene plasmid #217798 | Lentiviral click editor (CE1) plasmid - LTR-pEF1a-PCV2-nCas9-EcKlenow (DRR921) | addgene full sequence | sequence record 432865 | Addgene NGS Result
TGATGCGGTTTTGGCAGTACATCAATGGGCGTGGATAGCGGTTTGACTCACGGGGATTTCCAAGTCTCCA
CCCCATTGACGTCAATGGGAGTTTGTTTTGGCACCAAAATCAACGGGACTTTCCAAAATGTCGTAACAAC
TCCGCCCCATTGACGCAAATGGGCGGTAGGCGTGTACGGTGGGAGGTCTATATAAGCAGCGCGTTTTGCC
TGTACTGGGTCTCTCTGGTTAGACCAGATCTGAGCCTGGGAGCTCTCTGGCTAACTAGGGAACCCACTGC
TTAAGCCTCAATAAAGCTTGCCTTGAGTGCTTCAAGTAGTGTGTGCCCGTCTGTTGTGTGACTCTGGTAA
CTAGAGATCCCTCAGACCCTTTTAGTCAGTGTGGAAAATCTCTAGCAGTGGCGCCCGAACAGGGACTTGA
AAGCGAAAGGGAAACCAGAGGAGCTCTCTCGACGCAGGACTCGGCTTGCTGAAGCGCGCACGGCAAGAGG
CGAGGGGCGGCGACTGGTGAGTACGCCAAAAATTTTGACTAGCGGAGGCTAGAAGGAGAGAGATGGGTGC
GAGAGCGTCAGTATTAAGCGGGGGAGAATTAGATCGCGATGGGAAAAAATTCGGTTAAGGCCAGGGGGAA
AGAAAAAATATAAATTAAAACATATAGTATGGGCAAGCAGGGAGCTAGAACGATTCGCAGTTAATCCTGG
CCTGTTAGAAACATCAGAAGGCTGTAGACAAATACTGGGACAGCTACAACCATCCCTTCAGACAGGATCA
GAAGAACTTAGATCATTATATAATACAGTAGCAACCCTCTATTGTGTGCATCAAAGGATAGAGATAAAAG
ACACCAAGGAAGCTTTAGACAAGATAGAGGAAGAGCAAAACAAAAGTAAGACCACCGCACAGCAAGCGGC
CGCTGATCTTCAGACCTGGAGGAGGAGATATGAGGGACAATTGGAGAAGTGAATTATATAAATATAAAGT
AGTAAAAATTGAACCATTAGGAGTAGCACCCACCAAGGCAAAGAGAAGAGTGGTGCAGAGAGAAAAAAGA
GCAGTGGGAATAGGAGCTTTGTTCCTTGGGTTCTTGGGAGCAGCAGGAAGCACTATGGGCGCAGCGTCAA
TGACGCTGACGGTACAGGCCAGACAATTATTGTCTGGTATAGTGCAGCAGCAGAACAATTTGCTGAGGGC
TATTGAGGCGCAACAGCATCTGTTGCAACTCACAGTCTGGGGCATCAAGCAGCTCCAGGCAAGAATCCTG
GCTGTGGAAAGATACCTAAAGGATCAACAGCTCCTGGGGATTTGGGGTTGCTCTGGAAAACTCATTTGCA
CCACTGCTGTGCCTTGGAATGCTAGTTGGAGTAATAAATCTCTGGAACAGATTTGGAATCACACGACCTG
GATGGAGTGGGACAGAGAAATTAACAATTACACAAGCTTAATACACTCCTTAATTGAAGAATCGCAAAAC
CAGCAAGAAAAGAATGAACAAGAATTATTGGAATTAGATAAATGGGCAAGTTTGTGGAATTGGTTTAACA
TAACAAATTGGCTGTGGTATATAAAATTATTCATAATGATAGTAGGAGGCTTGGTAGGTTTAAGAATAGT
TTTTGCTGTACTTTCTATAGTGAATAGAGTTAGGCAGGGATATTCACCATTATCGTTTCAGACCCACCTC
CCAACCCCGAGGGGACCCGACAGGCCCGAAGGAATAGAAGAAGAAGGTGGAGAGAGAGACAGAGACAGAT
CCATTCGATTAGTGAACGGATCGGCACTGCGTGCGCCAATTCTGCAGACAAATGGCAGTATTCATCCACA
ATTTTAAAAGAAAAGGGGGGATTGGGGGGTACAGTGCAGGGGAAAGAATAGTAGACATAATAGCAACAGA
CATACAAACTAAAGAATTACAAAAACAAATTACAAAAATTCAAAATTTTCGGGTTTATTACAGGGACAGC
AGAGATCCAGTTTGGTTAATTAAGGTACCGAATTCGCTAGCTAGGTCTTGAAAGGAGTGGGAATTGGCTC
CGGTGCCCGTCAGTGGGCAGAGCGCACATCGCCCACAGTCCCCGAGAAGTTGGGGGGAGGGGTCGGCAAT
TGATCCGGTGCCTAGAGAAGGTGGCGCGGGGTAAACTGGGAAAGTGATGTCGTGTACTGGCTCCGCCTTT
TTCCCGAGGGTGGGGGAGAACCGTATATAAGTGCAGTAGTCGCCGTGAACGTTCTTTTTCGCAACGGGTT
TGCCGCCAGAACACAGGACCGGTTCTAGAGCGCTGCCACCATGAGCCCATCTAAGAAAAACGGCAGAAGC
GGACCTCAACCTCACAAGCGGTGGGTCTTTACCCTGAACAACCCCAGCGAAGATGAGAGAAAGAAGATCC
GGGACCTGCCTATCAGCCTGTTCGACTACTTCATCGTGGGCGAGGAAGGAAATGAGGAAGGCCGGACCCC
CCACCTGCAGGGCTTCGCCAACTTCGTGAAAAAGCAGACCTTCAACAAGGTGAAGTGGTACCTGGGCGCT
AGATGCCACATCGAGAAGGCCAAGGGCACCGACCAGCAGAACAAAGAGTACTGCAGCAAGGAAGGCAATC
TGCTGATGGAATGTGGCGCCCCTAGATCCCAGGGACAGAGAAGCGGAGGCTCTAGCGGCTCCGAGACACC
CGGCACATCTGAGTCCGCCACCCCTGAGAGCAGCGGCGGCAGCGACAAGAAGTACAGCATCGGCCTGGAC
ATCGGCACCAACTCTGTGGGCTGGGCCGTGATCACCGACGAGTACAAGGTGCCCAGCAAGAAATTCAAGG
TGCTGGGCAACACCGACCGGCACAGCATCAAGAAGAACCTGATCGGAGCCCTGCTGTTCGACAGCGGCGA
AACAGCCGAGGCCACCCGGCTGAAGAGAACCGCCAGAAGAAGATACACCAGACGGAAGAACCGGATCTGC
TATCTGCAAGAGATCTTCAGCAACGAGATGGCCAAGGTGGACGACAGCTTCTTCCACAGACTGGAAGAGT
CCTTCCTGGTGGAAGAGGATAAGAAGCACGAGCGGCACCCCATCTTCGGCAACATCGTGGACGAGGTGGC
CTACCACGAGAAGTACCCCACCATCTACCACCTGAGAAAGAAACTGGTGGACAGCACCGACAAGGCCGAC
CTGCGGCTGATCTATCTGGCCCTGGCCCACATGATCAAGTTCCGGGGCCACTTCCTGATCGAGGGCGACC
TGAACCCCGACAACAGCGACGTGGACAAGCTGTTCATCCAGCTGGTGCAGACCTACAACCAGCTGTTCGA
GGAAAACCCCATCAACGCCAGCGGCGTGGACGCCAAGGCCATCCTGTCTGCCAGACTGAGCAAGAGCAGA
CGGCTGGAAAATCTGATCGCCCAGCTGCCCGGCGAGAAGAAGAATGGCCTGTTCGGAAACCTGATTGCCC
TGAGCCTGGGCCTGACCCCCAACTTCAAGAGCAACTTCGACCTGGCCGAGGATGCCAAACTGCAGCTGAG
CAAGGACACCTACGACGACGACCTGGACAACCTGCTGGCCCAGATCGGCGACCAGTACGCCGACCTGTTT
CTGGCCGCCAAGAACCTGTCCGACGCCATCCTGCTGAGCGACATCCTGAGAGTGAACACCGAGATCACCA
AGGCCCCCCTGAGCGCCTCTATGATCAAGAGATACGACGAGCACCACCAGGACCTGACCCTGCTGAAAGC
TCTCGTGCGGCAGCAGCTGCCTGAGAAGTACAAAGAGATTTTCTTCGACCAGAGCAAGAACGGCTACGCC
GGCTACATTGACGGCGGAGCCAGCCAGGAAGAGTTCTACAAGTTCATCAAGCCCATCCTGGAAAAGATGG
ACGGCACCGAGGAACTGCTCGTGAAGCTGAACAGAGAGGACCTGCTGCGGAAGCAGCGGACCTTCGACAA
CGGCAGCATCCCCCACCAGATCCACCTGGGAGAGCTGCACGCCATTCTGCGGCGGCAGGAAGATTTTTAC
CCATTCCTGAAGGACAACCGGGAAAAGATCGAGAAGATCCTGACCTTCCGCATCCCCTACTACGTGGGCC
CTCTGGCCAGGGGAAACAGCAGATTCGCCTGGATGACCAGAAAGAGCGAGGAAACCATCACCCCCTGGAA
CTTCGAGGAAGTGGTGGACAAGGGCGCTTCCGCCCAGAGCTTCATCGAGCGGATGACCAACTTCGATAAG
AACCTGCCCAACGAGAAGGTGCTGCCCAAGCACAGCCTGCTGTACGAGTACTTCACCGTGTATAACGAGC
TGACCAAAGTGAAATACGTGACCGAGGGAATGAGAAAGCCCGCCTTCCTGAGCGGCGAGCAGAAAAAGGC
CATCGTGGACCTGCTGTTCAAGACCAACCGGAAAGTGACCGTGAAGCAGCTGAAAGAGGACTACTTCAAG
AAAATCGAGTGCTTCGACTCCGTGGAAATCTCCGGCGTGGAAGATCGGTTCAACGCCTCCCTGGGCACAT
ACCACGATCTGCTGAAAATTATCAAGGACAAGGACTTCCTGGACAATGAGGAAAACGAGGACATTCTGGA
AGATATCGTGCTGACCCTGACACTGTTTGAGGACAGAGAGATGATCGAGGAACGGCTGAAAACCTATGCC
CACCTGTTCGACGACAAAGTGATGAAGCAGCTGAAGCGGCGGAGATACACCGGCTGGGGCAGGCTGAGCC
GGAAGCTGATCAACGGCATCCGGGACAAGCAGTCCGGCAAGACAATCCTGGATTTCCTGAAGTCCGACGG
CTTCGCCAACAGAAACTTCATGCAGCTGATCCACGACGACAGCCTGACCTTTAAAGAGGACATCCAGAAA
GCCCAGGTGTCCGGCCAGGGCGATAGCCTGCACGAGCACATTGCCAATCTGGCCGGCAGCCCCGCCATTA
AGAAGGGCATCCTGCAGACAGTGAAGGTGGTGGACGAGCTCGTGAAAGTGATGGGCCGGCACAAGCCCGA
GAACATCGTGATCGAAATGGCCAGAGAGAACCAGACCACCCAGAAGGGACAGAAGAACAGCCGCGAGAGA
ATGAAGCGGATCGAAGAGGGCATCAAAGAGCTGGGCAGCCAGATCCTGAAAGAACACCCCGTGGAAAACA
CCCAGCTGCAGAACGAGAAGCTGTACCTGTACTACCTGCAGAATGGGCGGGATATGTACGTGGACCAGGA
ACTGGACATCAACCGGCTGTCCGACTACGATGTGGACGCTATCGTGCCTCAGAGCTTTCTGAAGGACGAC
TCCATCGACAACAAGGTGCTGACCAGAAGCGACAAGAACCGGGGCAAGAGCGACAACGTGCCCTCCGAAG
AGGTCGTGAAGAAGATGAAGAACTACTGGCGGCAGCTGCTGAACGCCAAGCTGATTACCCAGAGAAAGTT
CGACAATCTGACCAAGGCCGAGAGAGGCGGCCTGAGCGAACTGGATAAGGCCGGCTTCATCAAGAGACAG
CTGGTGGAAACCCGGCAGATCACAAAGCACGTGGCACAGATCCTGGACTCCCGGATGAACACTAAGTACG
ACGAGAATGACAAGCTGATCCGGGAAGTGAAAGTGATCACCCTGAAGTCCAAGCTGGTGTCCGATTTCCG
GAAGGATTTCCAGTTTTACAAAGTGCGCGAGATCAACAACTACCACCACGCCCACGACGCCTACCTGAAC
GCCGTCGTGGGAACCGCCCTGATCAAAAAGTACCCTAAGCTGGAAAGCGAGTTCGTGTACGGCGACTACA
AGGTGTACGACGTGCGGAAGATGATCGCCAAGAGCGAGCAGGAAATCGGCAAGGCTACCGCCAAGTACTT
CTTCTACAGCAACATCATGAACTTTTTCAAGACCGAGATTACCCTGGCCAACGGCGAGATCCGGAAGCGG
CCTCTGATCGAGACAAACGGCGAAACCGGGGAGATCGTGTGGGATAAGGGCCGGGATTTTGCCACCGTGC
GGAAAGTGCTGAGCATGCCCCAAGTGAATATCGTGAAAAAGACCGAGGTGCAGACAGGCGGCTTCAGCAA
AGAGTCTATCCTGCCCAAGAGGAACAGCGATAAGCTGATCGCCAGAAAGAAGGACTGGGACCCTAAGAAG
TACGGCGGCTTCGACAGCCCCACCGTGGCCTATTCTGTGCTGGTGGTGGCCAAAGTGGAAAAGGGCAAGT
CCAAGAAACTGAAGAGTGTGAAAGAGCTGCTGGGGATCACCATCATGGAAAGAAGCAGCTTCGAGAAGAA
TCCCATCGACTTTCTGGAAGCCAAGGGCTACAAAGAAGTGAAAAAGGACCTGATCATCAAGCTGCCTAAG
TACTCCCTGTTCGAGCTGGAAAACGGCCGGAAGAGAATGCTGGCCTCTGCCGGCGAACTGCAGAAGGGAA
ACGAACTGGCCCTGCCCTCCAAATATGTGAACTTCCTGTACCTGGCCAGCCACTATGAGAAGCTGAAGGG
CTCCCCCGAGGATAATGAGCAGAAACAGCTGTTTGTGGAACAGCACAAGCACTACCTGGACGAGATCATC
GAGCAGATCAGCGAGTTCTCCAAGAGAGTGATCCTGGCCGACGCTAATCTGGACAAAGTGCTGTCCGCCT
ACAACAAGCACCGGGATAAGCCCATCAGAGAGCAGGCCGAGAATATCATCCACCTGTTTACCCTGACCAA
TCTGGGAGCCCCTGCCGCCTTCAAGTACTTTGACACCACCATCGACCGGAAGAGGTACACCAGCACCAAA
GAGGTGCTGGACGCCACCCTGATCCACCAGAGCATCACCGGCCTGTACGAGACACGGATCGACCTGTCTC
AGCTGGGAGGTGACTCCGGCGGAAGCTCTGGTGGCAGCAAGCGGACCGCCGACGGCTCTGAATTCGAGAG
CCCTAAGAAGAAAAGAAAGGTGAGCGGAGGCTCTAGCGGCGGAAGCGTTATCTCCTACGACAACTACGTG
ACCATCCTGGACGAAGAGACACTGAAGGCTTGGATCGCTAAACTGGAAAAAGCCCCTGTGTTCGCCTTCG
CCACCGCCACCGACTCCTTAGATAACATCAGCGCCAACCTGGTGGGCCTGTCTTTCGCCATCGAGCCTGG
CGTGGCCGCCTACATCCCCGTGGCCCACGATTACCTGGATGCCCCAGATCAAATCAGCAGAGAGAGAGCA
CTGGAGCTCCTGAAGCCCCTGCTGGAGGACGAGAAGGCCCTGAAGGTGGGACAGAACCTGAAATACGATA
GGGGAATCCTGGCTAATTACGGCATCGAGCTGAGAGGCATCGCCTTCGATACCATGCTGGAATCTTACAT
CCTGAACAGCGTGGCCGGCCGCCACGACATGGACAGCCTGGCTGAACGGTGGCTGAAGCACAAAACCATC
ACCTTCGAAGAGATCGCCGGAAAGGGCAAGAACCAGCTGACATTTAATCAGATCGCACTGGAAGAAGCCG
GCAGATACGCCGCTGAGGACGCCGACGTGACCCTTCAGCTGCACCTGAAGATGTGGCCCGATCTGCAGAA
GCACAAGGGCCCACTAAACGTGTTCGAGAACATCGAGATGCCTCTGGTGCCCGTCCTGAGCAGAATCGAG
AGGAATGGCGTGAAGATCGACCCCAAGGTGCTGCACAACCACAGCGAGGAACTGACACTGCGGCTGGCCG
AGCTGGAAAAGAAGGCCCACGAAATCGCCGGCGAGGAGTTCAACCTGTCTAGCACCAAGCAGCTACAAAC
AATCCTGTTCGAGAAGCAGGGCATTAAGCCTCTGAAAAAGACACCTGGCGGAGCCCCCAGCACCAGCGAA
GAAGTGCTGGAGGAACTGGCGCTGGATTACCCTCTGCCCAAAGTGATCCTGGAATATAGAGGACTGGCCA
AGCTGAAGTCTACATACACCGACAAGCTGCCTCTGATGATCAACCCCAAGACCGGCCGGGTGCATACATC
TTATCACCAGGCCGTGACAGCCACCGGCCGGCTGAGCAGCACAGATCCTAACCTGCAAAACATCCCAGTG
CGGAACGAAGAGGGCAGAAGAATCAGACAGGCTTTCATTGCCCCTGAGGACTACGTCATCGTGTCTGCTG
ACTACAGCCAGATAGAACTGAGAATCATGGCCCATCTGTCTCGGGACAAGGGCCTGCTGACCGCTTTTGC
AGAAGGCAAGGACATCCACAGAGCCACCGCTGCCGAAGTGTTCGGCCTGCCTCTGGAAACAGTGACCAGC
GAGCAAAGAAGGTCCGCCAAGGCCATTAACTTCGGCCTGATCTACGGCATGAGCGCCTTTGGCCTGGCCA
GACAGCTCAACATCCCTAGAAAGGAGGCCCAGAAATACATGGACCTGTACTTCGAGCGGTACCCCGGCGT
GCTGGAGTACATGGAACGGACCAGAGCCCAGGCTAAAGAGCAGGGATACGTGGAAACCCTGGATGGCCGG
AGACTGTATCTGCCTGACATCAAGAGCAGCAACGGCGCCAGAAGAGCCGCCGCTGAGAGAGCTGCTATCA
ACGCCCCTATGCAGGGCACCGCCGCCGACATCATCAAGCGGGCCATGATCGCCGTGGACGCCTGGCTGCA
GGCCGAGCAGCCTAGAGTGCGGATGATCATGCAGGTGCACGACGAGCTGGTGTTTGAGGTGCACAAGGAC
GACGTGGATGCTGTGGCCAAGCAGATTCACCAGCTGATGGAAAATTGCACCAGACTGGACGTGCCACTGC
TGGTCGAGGTTGGAAGCGGAGAGAATTGGGACCAGGCCCACTCTGGCGGCTCAAAAAGAACCGCCGACGG
CAGCGAATTCGAGTCTCCCAAGAAGAAGAGGAAAGTCGGATCCGGCGCAACAAACTTCTCTCTGCTGAAA
CAAGCCGGAGATGTCGAAGAGAATCCTGGACCGACCGAGTACAAGCCCACGGTGCGCCTCGCCACCCGCG
ACGACGTCCCCAGGGCCGTACGCACCCTCGCCGCCGCGTTCGCCGACTACCCCGCCACGCGCCACACCGT
CGATCCGGACCGCCACATCGAGCGGGTCACCGAGCTGCAAGAACTCTTCCTCACGCGCGTCGGGCTCGAC
ATCGGCAAGGTGTGGGTCGCGGACGACGGCGCCGCGGTGGCGGTCTGGACCACGCCGGAGAGCGTCGAAG
CGGGGGCGGTGTTCGCCGAGATCGGCCCGCGCATGGCCGAGTTGAGCGGTTCCCGGCTGGCCGCGCAGCA
ACAGATGGAAGGCCTCCTGGCGCCGCACCGGCCCAAGGAGCCCGCGTGGTTCCTGGCCACCGTCGGAGTC
TCGCCCGACCACCAGGGCAAGGGTCTGGGCAGCGCCGTCGTGCTCCCCGGAGTGGAGGCGGCCGAGCGCG
CCGGGGTGCCCGCCTTCCTGGAGACCTCCGCGCCCCGCAACCTCCCCTTCTACGAGCGGCTCGGCTTCAC
CGTCACCGCCGACGTCGAGGTGCCCGAAGGACCGCGCACCTGGTGCATGACCCGCAAGCCCGGTGCCTGA
ACGCGTTAAGTCGACAATCAACCTCTGGATTACAAAATTTGTGAAAGATTGACTGGTATTCTTAACTATG
TTGCTCCTTTTACGCTATGTGGATACGCTGCTTTAATGCCTTTGTATCATGCTATTGCTTCCCGTATGGC
TTTCATTTTCTCCTCCTTGTATAAATCCTGGTTGCTGTCTCTTTATGAGGAGTTGTGGCCCGTTGTCAGG
CAACGTGGCGTGGTGTGCACTGTGTTTGCTGACGCAACCCCCACTGGTTGGGGCATTGCCACCACCTGTC
AGCTCCTTTCCGGGACTTTCGCTTTCCCCCTCCCTATTGCCACGGCGGAACTCATCGCCGCCTGCCTTGC
CCGCTGCTGGACAGGGGCTCGGCTGTTGGGCACTGACAATTCCGTGGTGTTGTCGGGGAAATCATCGTCC
TTTCCTTGGCTGCTCGCCTGTGTTGCCACCTGGATTCTGCGCGGGACGTCCTTCTGCTACGTCCCTTCGG
CCCTCAATCCAGCGGACCTTCCTTCCCGCGGCCTGCTGCCGGCTCTGCGGCCTCTTCCGCGTCTTCGCCT
TCGCCCTCAGACGAGTCGGATCTCCCTTTGGGCCGCCTCCCCGCGTCGACTTTAAGACCAATGACTTACA
AGGCAGCTGTAGATCTTAGCCACTTTTTAAAAGAAAAGGGGGGACTGGAAGGGCTAATTCACTCCCAACG
AAGACAAGATCTGCTTTTTGCTTGTACTGGGTCTCTCTGGTTAGACCAGATCTGAGCCTGGGAGCTCTCT
GGCTAACTAGGGAACCCACTGCTTAAGCCTCAATAAAGCTTGCCTTGAGTGCTTCAAGTAGTGTGTGCCC
GTCTGTTGTGTGACTCTGGTAACTAGAGATCCCTCAGACCCTTTTAGTCAGTGTGGAAAATCTCTAGCAG
GGCCCGTTTAAACCCGCTGATCAGCCTCGACTGTGCCTTCTAGTTGCCAGCCATCTGTTGTTTGCCCCTC
CCCCGTGCCTTCCTTGACCCTGGAAGGTGCCACTCCCACTGTCCTTTCCTAATAAAATGAGGAAATTGCA
TCGCATTGTCTGAGTAGGTGTCATTCTATTCTGGGGGGTGGGGTGGGGCAGGACAGCAAGGGGGAGGATT
GGGAAGACAATAGCAGGCATGCTGGGGATGCGGTGGGCTCTATGGCTTCTGAGGCGGAAAGAACCAGCTG
GGGCTCTAGGGGGTATCCCC
[124 nt withheld, positions 10661-10784]
C
[91 nt withheld, positions 10786-10876]
A
[49 nt withheld, positions 10878-10926]
CCTTTGACGTTGGAGTCCACGTTCTTT
[37 nt withheld, positions 10954-10990]
ACCCTATCTCGGTCTATTCTTTTGATTTATAAGGGATTTTGCCGATTTCGGCCTATTGGTTAAAAAATGA
GCTGATTTAACAAAAATTTAACGCGAATTAATTCTGTGGAATGTGTGTCAGTTAGGGTGTGGAAAGTCCC
CAGGCTCCCCAGCAGGCAGAAGTATGCAAAGCATGCATCTCAATTAGTCAGCAACCAGGTGTGGAAAGTC
CCCAGGCTCCCCAGCAGGCAGAAGTATGCAAAGCATGCATCTCAATTAGTCAGCAACCATAGTCCCGCCC
CTAACTCCGCCCATCCCGCCCCTAACTCCGCCCAGTTCCGCCCATTCTCCGCCCCATGGCTGACTAATTT
TTTTTATTTATGCAGAGGCCGAGGCCGCCTCTGCCTCTGAGCTATTCCAGAAGTAGTGAGGAGGCTTTTT
TGGAGGCCTAGGCTTTTGCAAAAAGCTCCCGGGAGCTTGTATATCCATTTTCGGATCTGATCAGCACGTG
TTGACAATTAATCATCGGCATAGTATATCGGCATAGTATAATACGACAAGGTGAGGAACTAAACCATGGC
CAAGTTGACCAGTGCCGTTCCGGTGCTCACCGCGCGCGACGTCGCCGGAGCGGTCGAGTTCTGGACCGAC
CGGCTCGGGTTCTCCCGGGACTTCGTGGAGGACGACTTCGCCGGTGTGGTCCGGGACGACGTGACCCTGT
TCATCAGCGCGGTCCAGGACCAGGTGGTGCCGGACAACACCCTGGCCTGGGTGTGGGTGCGCGGCCTGGA
CGAGCTGTACGCCGAGTGGTCGGAGGTCGTGTCCACGAACTTCCGGGACGCCTCCGGGCCGGCCATGACC
GAGATCGGCGAGCAGCCGTGGGGGCGGGAGTTCGCCCTGCGCGACCCGGCCGGCAACTGCGTGCACTTCG
TGGCCGAGGAGCAGGACTGACACGTGCTACGAGATTTCGATTCCACCGCCGCCTTCTATGAAAGGTTGGG
CTTCGGAATCGTTTTCCGGGACGCCGGCTGGATGATCCTCCAGCGCGGGGATCTCATGCTGGAGTTCTTC
GCCCACCCCAACTTGTTTATTGCAGCTTATAATGGTTACAAATAAAGCAATAGCATCACAAATTTCACAA
ATAAAGCATTTTTTTCACTGCATTCTAGTTGTGGTTTGTCCAAACTCATCAATGTATCTTATCATGTCTG
TATACCGTCGACCTCTAGCTAGAGCTTGGCGTAATCATGGTCATAGCTGTTTCCTGTGTGAAATTGTTAT
CCGCTCACAATTCCACACAACATACGAGCCGGAAGCATAAAGTGTAAAGCCTGGGGTGCCTAATGAGTGA
GCTAACTCACATTAATTGCGTTGCGCTCACTGCCCGCTTTCCAGTCGGGAAACCTGTCGTGCCAGCTGCA
TTAATGAATCGGCCAACGCGCGGGGAGAGGCGGTTTGCGTATTGGGCGCTCTTCCGCTTCCTCGCTCACT
GACTCGCTGCGCTCGGTCGTTCGGCTGCGGCGAGCGGTATCAGCTCACTCAAAGGCGGTAATACGGTTAT
CCACAGAATCAGGGGATAACGCAGGAAAGAACATGTGAGCAAAAGGCCAGCAAAAGGCCAGGAACCGTAA
AAAGGCCGCGTTGCTGGCGTTTTTCCATAGGCTCCGCCCCCCTGACGAGCATCACAAAAATCGACGCTCA
AGTCAGAGGTGGCGAAACCCGACAGGACTATAAAGATACCAGGCGTTTCCCCCTGGAAGCTCCCTCGTGC
GCTCTCCTGTTCCGACCCTGCCGCTTACCGGATACCTGTCCGCCTTTCTCCCTTCGGGAAGCGTGGCGCT
TTCTCATAGCTCACGCTGTAGGTATCTCAGTTCGGTGTAGGTCGTTCGCTCCAAGCTGGGCTGTGTGCAC
GAACCCCCCGTTCAGCCCGACCGCTGCGCCTTATCCGGTAACTATCGTCTTGAGTCCAACCCGGTAAGAC
ACGACTTATCGCCACTGGCAGCAGCCACTGGTAACAGGATTAGCAGAGCGAGGTATGTAGGCGGTGCTAC
AGAGTTCTTGAAGTGGTGGCCTAACTACGGCTACACTAGAAGAACAGTATTTGGTATCTGCGCTCTGCTG
AAGCCAGTTACCTTCGGAAAAAGAGTTGGTAGCTCTTGATCCGGCAAACAAACCACCGCTGGTAGCGGTG
GTTTTTTTGTTTGCAAGCAGCAGATTACGCGCAGAAAAAAAGGATCTCAAGAAGATCCTTTGATCTTTTC
TACGGGGTCTGACGCTCAGTGGAACGAAAACTCACGTTAAGGGATTTTGGTCATGAGATTATCAAAAAGG
ATCTTCACCTAGATCCTTTTAAATTAAAAATGAAGTTTTAAATCAATCTAAAGTATATATGAGTAAACTT
GGTCTGACAGTTACCAATGCTTAATCAGTGAGGCACCTATCTCAGCGATCTGTCTATTTCGTTCATCCAT
AGTTGCCTGACTCCCCGTCGTGTAGATAACTACGATACGGGAGGGCTTACCATCTGGCCCCAGTGCTGCA
ATGATACCGCGAGACCCACGCTCACCGGCTCCAGATTTATCAGCAATAAACCAGCCAGCCGGAAGGGCCG
AGCGCAGAAGTGGTCCTGCAACTTTATCCGCCTCCATCCAGTCTATTAATTGTTGCCGGGAAGCTAGAGT
AAGTAGTTCGCCAGTTAATAGTTTGCGCAACGTTGTTGCCATTGCTACAGGCATCGTGGTGTCACGCTCG
TCGTTTGGTATGGCTTCATTCAGCTCCGGTTCCCAACGATCAAGGCGAGTTACATGATCCCCCATGTTGT
GCAAAAAAGCGGTTAGCTCCTTCGGTCCTCCGATCGTTGTCAGAAGTAAGTTGGCCGCAGTGTTATCACT
CATGGTTATGGCAGCACTGCATAATTCTCTTACTGTCATGCCATCCGTAAGATGCTTTTCTGTGACTGGT
GAGTACTCAACCAAGTCATTCTGAGAATAGTGTATGCGGCGACCGAGTTGCTCTTGCCCGGCGTCAATAC
GGGATAATACCGCGCCACATAGCAGAACTTTAAAAGTGCTCATCATTGGAAAACGTTCTTCGGGGCGAAA
ACTCTCAAGGATCTTACCGCTGTTGAGATCCAGTTCGATGTAACCCACTCGTGCACCCAACTGATCTTCA
GCATCTTTTACTTTCACCAGCGTTTCTGGGTGAGCAAAAACAGGAAGGCAAAATGCCGCAAAAAAGGGAA
TAAGGGCGACACGGAAATGTTGAATACTCATACTCTTCCTTTTTCAATATTATTGAAGCATTTATCAGGG
TTATTGTCTCATGAGCGGATACATATTTGAATGTATTTAGAAAAATAAACAAATAGGGGTTCCGCGCACA
TTTCCCCGAAAAGTGCCACCTGACGTCGACGGATCGGGAGATCTCCCGATCCCCTATGGTGCACTCTCAG
TACAATCTGCTCTGATGCCGCATAGTTAAGCCAGTATCTGCTCCCTGCTTGTGTGTTGGAGGTCGCTGAG
TAGTGCGCGAGCAAAATTTAAGCTACAACAAGGCAAGGCTTGACCGACAATTGCATGAAGAATCTGCTTA
GGGTTAGGCGTTTTGCGCTGCTTCGCGATGTACGGGCCAGATATACGCGTTGACATTGATTATTGACTAG
TTATTAATAGTAATCAATTACGGGGTCATTAGTTCATAGCCCATATATGGAGTTCCGCGTTACATAACTT
ACGGTAAATGGCCCGCCTGGCTGACCGCCCAACGACCCCCGCCCATTGACGTCAATAATGACGTATGTTC
CCATAGTAACGCCAATAGGGACTTTCCATTGACGTCAATGGGTGGAGTATTTACGGTAAACTGCCCACTT
GGCAGTACATCAAGTGTATCATATGCCAAGTACGCCCCCTATTGACGTCAATGACGGTAAATGGCCCGCC
TGGCATTATGCCCAGTACATGACCTTATGGGACTTTCCTACTTGGCAGTACATCTACGTATTAGTCATCG
CTATTACCATGG
Features (pLannotate 1.2.2; 34 found; start..end, strand, type, name):
    217..397     +  LTR            5' LTR (truncated): truncated 5' long terminal repeat (LTR) from HIV-1
    444..569     +  misc_feature   HIV-1 Ψ: packaging signal of human immunodeficiency virus type 1
    553..916     +  CDS            HIV-1 gag (fragment): gag protein from human immunodeficiency virus 1; gag
   1062..1295    +  misc_feature   RRE: The Rev response element (RRE) of HIV-1 allows for Rev-dependent mRNA export from the nucleus to the cytoplasm.
   1672..1772    +  CDS            Rev (fragment): human immunodeficiency virus 1 (HIV-1) Rev protein; rev; enhances nuclear export of unspliced and incompletely spliced viral mRNAs
   1822..1939    +  misc_feature   cPPT/CTS: central polypurine tract and central termination sequence of HIV-1
   2001..2019    +  CDS            small t antigen (fragment): SV40 (simian virus 40) small t antigen
   2045..2256    +  promoter       EF-1α core promoter: core promoter for human elongation factor EF-1α
   2287..2658    +  CDS            Rep (fragment): REP_PCV2 - Experimental evidence at protein level: Swiss-Prot protein existence level 1. Essential for the replication of viral ssDNA. The closed circular ssDNA genome is first converted to a superhelical dsDNA. Rep and/or Rep' binds a specific hairpin at the genome origin of replication. Introduces an endonucleolytic nick within the conserved sequence 5'-AGTATTAC-3' in the intergenic region of the genome, thereby initiating the rolling circle replication (RCR). Following cleavage, binds covalently to the 5'-phosphate of DNA as a tyrosyl ester. The cleavage gives rise to a free 3'-OH that serv
   2704..4305    +  CDS            Cas9(N): N-terminal portion of Streptococcus pyogenes Cas9 (Zetsche et al., 2015)
   4306..6800    +  CDS            Cas9(C) (fragment): C-terminal portion of Streptococcus pyogenes Cas9 (Zetsche et al., 2015)
   6904..8721    +  CDS            polA (fragment): DPO1_ECOLI - Also known as resA. Experimental evidence at protein level: Swiss-Prot protein existence level 1. In addition to polymerase activity, this DNA polymerase exhibits 3'-5' and 5'-3' exonuclease activity. It is able to utilize nicked circular duplex DNA as a template and can unwind the parental DNA strand from its template. From Escherichia coli (strain K12).
   8853..9450    +  CDS            PuroR (fragment): puromycin N-acetyltransferase; pac from Streptomyces; confers resistance to puromycin
   9466..10054   +  misc_feature   WPRE: woodchuck hepatitis virus posttranscriptional regulatory element
  10105..10124   +  misc_feature   cPPT/CTS (fragment): central polypurine tract and central termination sequence of HIV-1
  10126..10359   +  LTR            3' LTR (ΔU3): self-inactivating 3' long terminal repeat (LTR) from HIV-1
  10391..10615   +  polyA_signal   bGH poly(A) signal: bovine growth hormone polyadenylation signal
  10619..10640   +  promoter       SV40 promoter (fragment): SV40 enhancer and early promoter
  10661..11089   +  rep_origin     f1 ori (sequence partly withheld): f1 bacteriophage origin of replication; arrow indicates direction of (+) strand synthesis
  11103..11432   +  promoter       SV40 promoter: SV40 enhancer and early promoter
  11480..11527   +  promoter       EM7 promoter: synthetic bacterial promoter&nbsp
  11546..11920   +  CDS            BleoR: antibiotic-binding protein; Sh ble from Streptoalloteichus hindustanus; confers resistance to bleomycin, phleomycin, and Zeocin™
  11930..12055   +  CDS            ble (fragment): BLE_KLEPN - Experimental evidence at protein level: Swiss-Prot protein existence level 1. Binding protein with a strong affinity to the bleomycin family of antibiotics. Binds to CL990; an antimitotic-antibiotic compound. From Klebsiella pneumoniae.
  12050..12171   +  polyA_signal   SV40 poly(A) signal: SV40 polyadenylation signal
  12242..12264   -  protein_bind   lac operator (fragment): The lac repressor binds to the lac operator to inhibit transcription in E. coli. This inhibition can be relieved by adding lactose or isopropyl-β-D-thiogalactopyranoside (IPTG). lac repressor encoded by lacI
  12268..12298   -  promoter       lac promoter: promoter for the E. coli lac operon
  12313..12334   -  protein_bind   CAP binding site: CAP binding activates transcription in the presence of cAMP. E. coli catabolite activator protein
  12347..12439   -  CDS            lacI (fragment): lac repressor; lacI; The lac repressor binds to the lac operator to inhibit transcription in E. coli. This inhibition can be relieved by adding lactose or isopropyl-β-D-thiogalactopyranoside (IPTG).
  12622..13210   -  rep_origin     ori: high-copy-number ColE1/pMB1/pBR322/pUC origin of replication
  13381..14241   -  CDS            AmpR: β-lactamase; bla; confers resistance to ampicillin, carbenicillin, and related antibiotics
  14242..14346   -  promoter       AmpR promoter: bla
  14405..14457   -  misc_feature   bom (fragment): basis of mobility region from pBR322
  14612..14991   +  enhancer       CMV enhancer: human cytomegalovirus immediate early enhancer
  14992..199     +  promoter       CMV promoter (across the origin): human cytomegalovirus (CMV) immediate early promoter
