[The description below was written by a language model from this plasmid's Addgene catalogue record and pLannotate feature annotations shown in this document.]
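Description:
Lentiviral click editor (CE1) plasmid LTR-pEF1a-PCV2-nCas9-EcKlenow (DRR921) is a roughly 15 kb lentiviral transfer vector built on the lentiCRISPR v2 backbone for mammalian expression of the prototypical CE1 click editor. It is maintained in E. coli through a high-copy ColE1/pUC-type origin with ampicillin resistance, and it also carries an f1 origin. The viral portion is of self-inactivating HIV-1 design. A CMV enhancer/promoter drives genomic RNA from a truncated 5' LTR, followed by the Ψ packaging signal, a gag fragment, the RRE for Rev-dependent export, and the cPPT/CTS. A WPRE and a ΔU3 3' LTR close the proviral region, with a bGH polyadenylation signal just downstream.

Within the provirus, an EF-1α core promoter drives a single synthetic fusion protein. Its N-terminal module is a fragment of the porcine circovirus 2 Rep protein, an HUH endonuclease that becomes covalently linked to single-stranded DNA carrying its recognition sequence. This is joined, through an XTEN linker according to the insert name, to SpCas9 nickase (H840A). A bipartite NLS follows, then the E. coli DNA polymerase I Klenow fragment made exonuclease-deficient by D355A/E357A, and a second bipartite NLS. In click editing, the nickase opens the target site, the HUH domain tethers a DNA template, and the polymerase copies that template into the genome. A puromycin resistance coding sequence lies downstream of the editor and before the WPRE, allowing selection of transduced cells, although the element linking it to the fusion is not annotated. No guide RNA cassette or U6 promoter appears in the feature table. Outside the LTRs, an SV40/EM7-driven bleomycin/Zeocin resistance cassette remains from the backbone. The plasmid is used to produce lentivirus that delivers CE1 for programmable genome writing.
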