Addgene plasmid #217798: Lentiviral click editor (CE1) plasmid - LTR-pEF1a-PCV2-nCas9-EcKlenow (DRR921)
Purpose: Lentiviral plasmid to produce the prototypical CE1 construct (PCV2-nCas9-EcKlenow), expressed from the EF1a promoter
Depositing lab: Benjamin Kleinstiver. Depositing organization: Massachusetts General Hospital. Publication: Click editing enables programmable genome writing using DNA polymerases and HUH endonucleases. Ferreira da Silva J, Tou CJ, King EM, Eller ML, Rufino-Ramos D, Ma L, Cromwell CR, Metovic J, Benning FMC, Chao LH, Eichler FS, Kleinstiver BP. Nat Biotechnol. 2024 Jul 22. doi: 10.1038/s41587-024-02324-x. PubMed 39039307.
Backbone
  Vector backbone: lentiCRISPR v2
  Backbone manufacturer: Feng Zhang, Addgene #52961
  Vector type: Mammalian Expression, Lentiviral, CRISPR
Growth in bacteria
  Bacterial resistance: Ampicillin, 100 μg/mL
  Growth temperature: 30°C
  Growth strain: NEB Stable
  Copy number: High Copy
Gene/Insert
  Gene/Insert name: XTEN-nSpCas9-BPNLS-EcKlenow(-exo)-BPNLS (alt name: DRR921)
  Species: Synthetic
  Mutation: nSpCas9(H840A); EcKlenow(-exo;D355A/E357A)
  Promoter: EF1a
  Tag / fusion protein: BPNLS (C terminal on backbone)
  Cloning method: Gibson Cloning
  Sequencing primers: 5′ oBK394-GTGATGTCGTGTACTGGCTCC; 3′ oBK195-GGCGGTCCGGATCGACGGTG
Terms and licenses: Academic/Nonprofit Terms; Industry Terms: Not Available to Industry
Depositor comments: Please visit https://doi.org/10.1101/2023.09.12.557440 for bioRxiv preprint.
How to cite: Lentiviral click editor (CE1) plasmid - LTR-pEF1a-PCV2-nCas9-EcKlenow (DRR921) was a gift from Benjamin Kleinstiver (Addgene plasmid # 217798 ; http://n2t.net/addgene:217798 ; RRID:Addgene_217798)
